>Addgene plasmid #14478 | pRSET FLIPmal | depositor full sequence | sequence record 8110 | Author sequence
ATCTCGATCCCGCGAAATTAATACGACTCACTATAGGGAGACCACAACGGTTTCCCTCTAGATAATTTTG
TTTAACTTTAAGAAGGAGATATACATATGCGGGGTTCTCATCATCATCATCATCATGGTATGGCTAGCAT
GACTGGTGGACAGCAAATGGGTCGGGATCTGTACGACGATGACGATAAGGATCCGGGCCGCATGGTGAGC
AAGGGCGAGGAGCTGTTCACCGGGGTGGTGCCCATCCTGGTCGAGCTGGACGGCGACGTAAACGGCCACA
AGTTCAGCGTGTCCGGCGAGGGCGAGGGCGATGCCACCTACGGCAAGCTGACCCTGAAGTTCATCTGCAC
CACCGGCAAGCTGCCCGTGCCCTGGCCCACCCTCGTGACCACCCTGACCTGGGGCGTGCAGTGCTTCAGC
CGCTACCCCGACCACATGAAGCAGCACGACTTCTTCAAGTCCGCCATGCCCGAAGGCTACGTCCAGGAGC
GCACCATCTTCTTCAAGGACGACGGCAACTACAAGACCCGCGCCGAGGTGAAGTTCGAGGGCGACACCCT
GGTGAACCGCATCGAGCTGAAGGGCATCGACTTCAAGGAGGACGGCAACATCCTGGGGCACAAGCTGGAG
TACAACTACATCAGCCACAACGTCTATATCACCGCCGACAAGCAGAAGAACGGCATCAAGGCCAACTTCA
AGATCCGCCACAACATCGAGGACGGCAGCGTGCAGCTCGCCGACCACTACCAGCAGAACACCCCCATCGG
CGACGGCCCCGTGCTGCTGCCCGACAACCACTACCTGAGCACCCAGTCCGCCCTGAGCAAAGACCCCAAC
GAGAAGCGCGATCACATGGTCCTGCTGGAGTTCGTGACCGCCGCCGGGATCACTCTCGGCATGGACGAGC
TGTACAAGGGTGGTACCGGAGGCGCCAAAATCGAAGAAGGTAAACTGGTAATCTGGATTAACGGCGATAA
AGGCTATAACGGTCTCGCTGAAGTCGGTAAGAAATTCGAGAAAGATACCGGAATTAAAGTCACCGTTGAG
CATCCGGATAAACTGGAAGAGAAATTCCCACAGGTTGCGGCAACTGGCGATGGCCCTGACATTATCTTCT
GGGCACACGACCGCTTTGGTGGCTACGCTCAATCTGGCCTGTTGGCTGAAATCACCCCGGACAAAGCGTT
CCAGGACAAGCTGTATCCGTTTACCTGGGATGCCGTACGTTACAACGGCAAGCTGATTGCTTACCCGATC
GCTGTTGAAGCGTTATCGCTGATTTATAACAAAGATCTGCTGCCGAACCCGCCAAAAACCTGGGAAGAGA
TCCCGGCGCTGGATAAAGAACTGAAAGCGAAAGGTAAGAGCGCGCTGATGTTCAACCTGCAAGAACCGTA
CTTCACCTGGCCGCTGATTGCTGCTGACGGGGGTTATGCGTTCAAGTATGAAAACGGCAAGTACGACATT
AAAGACGTGGGCGTGGATAACGCTGGCGCGAAAGCGGGTCTGACCTTCCTGGTTGACCTGATTAAAAACA
AACACATGAATGCAGACACCGATTACTCCATCGCAGAAGCTGCCTTTAATAAAGGCGAAACAGCGATGAC
CATCAACGGCCCGTGGGCATGGTCCAACATCGACACCAGCAAAGTGAATTATGGTGTAACGGTACTGCCG
ACCTTCAAGGGTCAACCATCCAAACCGTTCGTTGGCGTGCTGAGCGCAGGTATTAACGCCGCCAGTCCGA
ACAAAGAGCTGGCGAAAGAGTTCCTCGAAAACTATCTGCTGACTGATGAAGGTCTGGAAGCGGTTAATAA
AGACAAACCGCTGGGTGCCGTAGCGCTGAAGTCTTACGAGGAAGAGTTGGCGAAAGATCCACGTATTGCC
GCCACCATGGAAAACGCCCAGAAAGGTGAAATCATGCCGAACATCCCGCAGATGTCCGCTTTCTGGTATG
CCGTGCGTACTGCGGTGATCAACGCCGCCAGCGGTCGTCAGACTGTCGATGAAGCCCTGAAAGACGCGCA
GACTCGTATCACCAAGGGCGCCGGTACCGGTGGAATGGTGAGCAAGGGCGAGGAGCTGTTCACCGGGGTG
GTGCCCATCCTGGTCGAGCTGGACGGCGACGTAAACGGCCACAAGTTCAGCGTGTCCGGCGAGGGCGAGG
GCGATGCCACCTACGGCAAGCTGACCCTGAAGTTCATCTGCACCACCGGCAAGCTGCCCGTGCCCTGGCC
CACCCTCGTGACCACCTTCGGCTACGGCCTGCAGTGCTTCGCCCGCTACCCCGACCACATGAAGCAGCAC
GACTTCTTCAAGTCCGCCATGCCCGAAGGCTACGTCCAGGAGCGCACCATCTTCTTCAAGGACGACGGCA
ACTACAAGACCCGCGCCGAGGTGAAGTTCGAGGGCGACACCCTGGTGAACCGCATCGAGCTGAAGGGCAT
CGACTTCAAGGAGGACGGCAACATCCTGGGGCACAAGCTGGAGTACAACTACAACAGCCACAACGTCTAT
ATCATGGCCGACAAGCAGAAGAACGGCATCAAGGTGAACTTCAAGATCCGCCACAACATCGAGGACGGCA
GCGTGCAGCTCGCCGACCACTACCAGCAGAACACCCCCATCGGCGACGGCCCCGTGCTGCTGCCCGACAA
CCACTACCTGAGCTACCAGTCCGCCCTGAGCAAAGACCCCAACGAGAAGCGCGATCACATGGTCCTGCTG
GAGTTCGTGACCGCCGCCGGGATCACTCTCGGCATGGACGAGCTGTACAAGTAAAAGCTTGATCCGGCTG
CTAACAAAGCCCGAAAGGAAGCTGAGTTGGCTGCTGCCACCGCTGAGCAATAACTAGCATAACCCCTTGG
GGCCTCTAAACGGGTCTTGAGGGGTTTTTTGCTGAAAGGAGGAACTATATCCGGATCTGGCGTAATAGCG
AAGAGGCCCGCACCGATCGCCCTTCCCAACAGTTGCGCAGCCTGAATGGCGAATGGG
[124 nt withheld, positions 2998-3121]
C
[56 nt withheld, positions 3123-3178]
AGCTTTACGGCACCTCGACCG
[64 nt withheld, positions 3200-3263]
CCTTTGACGTTGGAGTCCACGTTCTTT
[37 nt withheld, positions 3291-3327]
ACCCTATCGCGGTCTATTCTTTTGATTTATAAGGGATTTTGCCGATTTCGGCCTATTGGTTAAAAAATGA
GCTGATTTAACAAATATTTAACGCGAATTTTAACAAAATATTAACGTTTACAATTTCGCCTGATGCGGTA
TTTTCTCCTTACGCATCTGTGCGGTATTTCACACCGCATACAGGTGGCACTTTTCGGGGAAATGTGCGCG
GAACCCCTATTTGTTTATTTTTCTAAATACATTCAAATATGTATCCGCTCATGAGACAATAACCCTGATA
AATGCTTCAATAATATTGAAAAAGGAAGAGTATGAGTATTCAACATTTCCGTGTCGCCCTTATTCCCTTT
TTTGCGGCATTTTGCCTTCCTGTTTTTGCTCACCCAGAAACGCTGGTGAAAGTAAAAGATGCTGAAGATC
AGTTGGGTGCACGAGTGGGTTACATCGAACTGGATCTCAACAGCGGTAAGATCCTTGAGAGTTTTCGCCC
CGAAGAACGTTTTCCAATGATGAGCACTTTTAAAGTTCTGCTATGTGATACACTATTATCCCGTATTGAC
GCCGGGCAAGAGCAACTCGGTCGCCGCATACACTATTCTCAGAATGACTTGGTTGAGTACTCACCAGTCA
CAGAAAAGCATCTTACGGATGGCATGACAGTAAGAGAATTATGCAGTGCTGCCATAACCATGAGTGATAA
CACTGCGGCCAACTTACTTCTGACAACGATCGGAGGACCGAAGGAGCTAACCGCTTTTTTGCACAACATG
GGGGATCATGTAACTCGCCTTGATCGTTGGGAACCGGAGCTGAATGAAGCCATACCAAACGACGAGAGTG
ACACCACGATGCCTGTAGCAATGCCAACAACGTTGCGCAAACTATTAACTGGCGAACTACTTACTCTAGC
TTCCCGGCAACAATTAATAGACTGAATGGAGGCGGATAAAGTTGCAGGACCACTTCTGCGCTCGGCCCTT
CCGGCTGGCTGGTTTATTGCTGATAAATCTGGAGCCGGTGAGCGTGGGTCTCGCGGTATCATTGCAGCAC
TGGGGCCAGATGGTAAGCGCTCCCGTATCGTAGTTATCTACACGACGGGGAGTCAGGCAACTATGGATGA
ACGAAATAGACAGATCGCTGAGATAGGTGCCTCACTGATTAAGCATTGGTAACTGTCAGACCAAGTTTAC
TCATATATACTTTAGATTGATTTAAAACTTCATTTTTAATTTAAAAGGATCTAGGTGAAGATCCTTTTTG
ATAATCTCATGACCAAAATCCCTTAACGTGAGTTTTCGTTCCACTGAGCGTCAGACCCCGTAGAAAAGAT
CAAAGGATCTTCTTGAGATCCTTTTTTTCTGCGCGTAATCTGCTGCTTGCAAACAAAAAAACCACCGCTA
CCAGCGGTGGTTTGTTTGCCGGATCAAGAGCTACCAACTCTTTTTCCGAAGGTAACTGGCTTCAGCAGAG
CGCAGATACCAAATACTGTCCTTCTAGTGTAGCCGTAGTTAGGCCACCACTTCAAGAACTCTGTAGCACC
GCCTACATACCTCGCTCTGCTAATCCTGTTACCAGTGGCTGCTGCCAGTGGCGATAAGTCGTGTCTTACC
GGGTTGGACTCAAGACGATAGTTACCGGATAAGGCGCAGCGGTCGGGCTGAACGGGGGGTTCGTGCACAC
AGCCCAGCTTGGAGCGAACGACCTACACCGAACTGAGATACCTACAGCGTGAGCTATGAGAAAGCGCCAC
GCTTCCCGAAGGGAGAAAGGCGGACAGGTATCCGGTAAGCGGCAGGGTCGGAACAGGAGAGCGCACGAGG
GAGCTTCCAGGGGGAAACGCCTGGTATCTTTATAGTCCTGTCGGGTTTCGCCACCTCTGACTTGAGCGTC
GATTTTTGTGATGCTCGTCAGGGGGGCGGAGCCTATGGAAAAACGCCAGCAACGCGGCCTTTTTACGGTT
CCTGGGCTTTTGCTGGCCTTTTGCTCACATGTTCTTTCCTGCGTTATCCCCTGATTCTGTGGATAACCGT
ATTACCGCCTTTGAGTGAGCTGATACCGCTCGCCGCAGCCGAACGACCGAGCGCAGCGAGTCAGTGAGCG
AGGAAGCGGAAGAGCGCCCAATACGCAAACCGCCTCTCCCCGCGCGTTGGCCGATTCATTAATGCAG
Features (pLannotate 1.2.2; 17 found; start..end, strand, type, name):
     19..37      +  promoter       T7 promoter: promoter for bacteriophage T7 RNA polymerase
     67..89      +  RBS            RBS: efficient ribosome binding site from bacteriophage T7 gene 10 (Olins and Rangwala, 1989)
    109..129     +  CDS            capTEV™ (fragment): composite tag for in vivo biotinylation, TEV protease cleavage, and 6xHis tagging
    130..162     +  CDS            T7 tag (gene 10 leader): leader peptide from bacteriophage T7 gene 10 promotes efficient translation in E. coli
    166..189     +  CDS            Xpress™ tag: Xpress™ epitope tag, including an enterokinase recognition and cleavage site
    202..918     +  CDS            ECFP: ECFP is a basic (constitutively fluorescent) cyan fluorescent protein published in 1996, derived from Aequorea victoria. It has low acid sensitivity.
    937..2034    +  CDS            MBP: maltose binding protein from E. coli; malE (mutated); This version of the gene does not encode a signal sequence, so MBP will remain in the cytosol.
   2065..2784    +  CDS            EYFP: enhanced YFP mammalian codon-optimized
   2797..2846    +  CDS            SET1 (fragment): solubility-enhancement tag derived from T7 phage gene 10B
   2854..2901    +  terminator     T7 terminator: transcription terminator for bacteriophage T7 RNA polymerase
   2927..2993    +  CDS            lacZα (fragment): LacZα fragment of β-galactosidase; lacZ fragment
   2998..3453    +  rep_origin     f1 ori (sequence partly withheld): f1 bacteriophage origin of replication; arrow indicates direction of (+) strand synthesis
   3456..3507    -  misc_feature   bom (fragment): basis of mobility region from pBR322
   3534..3638    +  promoter       AmpR promoter: bla
   3639..4499    +  CDS            AmpR: β-lactamase; bla; confers resistance to ampicillin, carbenicillin, and related antibiotics
   4670..5258    +  rep_origin     ori: high-copy-number ColE1/pMB1/pBR322/pUC origin of replication
   5441..5494    +  CDS            lacI (fragment): lac repressor; lacI; The lac repressor binds to the lac operator to inhibit transcription in E. coli. This inhibition can be relieved by adding lactose or isopropyl-β-D-thiogalactopyranoside (IPTG).
