[The description below was written by a language model from this plasmid's Addgene catalogue record and pLannotate feature annotations shown in this document.]
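Description:
pRSET FLIPmal is a bacterial expression plasmid built on the Invitrogen pRSET backbone that encodes a genetically encoded fluorescent nanosensor for maltose. It is maintained at high copy in E. coli through a ColE1/pUC-type origin and selected with ampicillin via the β-lactamase gene. An f1 phage origin is also present, which in principle allows single-stranded DNA production. The depositor's full sequence is about 5.5 kb, consistent with a roughly 2.7 kb insert in a 2.9 kb backbone.

The payload is a single open reading frame in which mature E. coli maltose-binding protein (malE lacking its N-terminal signal peptide, so the protein stays cytosolic) is sandwiched between ECFP at the N terminus and EYFP at the C terminus. This is the wild-type MBP version of the sensor. Ligand-induced conformational change in the binding protein alters the distance or orientation of the two fluorophores, so maltose binding is read out as a change in energy transfer (FRET) between cyan donor and yellow acceptor. Expression is driven by the T7 promoter with the phage gene 10 ribosome binding site and ends at a T7 terminator, so it requires a host supplying T7 RNA polymerase. The chimeric fragment was inserted at KpnI, in frame with the pRSET leader, which contributes a His-tag region (annotated only as a fragment of a composite tag), the T7 gene 10 leader and the Xpress epitope with an enterokinase site, useful for purification and detection. Short annotated fragments of lacZα, lacI, bom and SET1 appear to be backbone remnants rather than functional elements.

The construct is suited to producing recombinant sensor protein in bacteria for in vitro characterisation. The associated work applied such sensors to visualising maltose uptake in living yeast cells.
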