Addgene plasmid #14478: pRSET FLIPmal
Depositing lab: Wolf Frommer. Depositing organization: Carnegie Institution for Science. Publication: Visualization of maltose uptake in living yeast cells by fluorescent nanosensors. Fehr M, Frommer WB, Lalonde S. Proc Natl Acad Sci U S A. 2002 Jul 23. 99(15):9846-51. 10.1073/pnas.142089199 PubMed 12097642.
Backbone
  Vector backbone: pRSET
  Backbone manufacturer: Invitrogen
  Backbone size w/o insert (bp): 2900
  Vector type: Bacterial Expression
Growth in bacteria
  Bacterial resistance: Ampicillin, 100 μg/mL
  Growth temperature: 37°C
  Growth strain: DH5alpha
  Copy number: High Copy
Gene/Insert
  Gene/Insert name: FLIPmal (alt names: FLIPmalE WT; MBP)
  Species: E. coli
  Insert size (bp): 2700
  Tag / fusion protein: ECFP (N terminal on insert); EYFP (C terminal on insert)
  Cloning method: Restriction Enzyme; 5′ cloning site KpnI (not destroyed); 3′ cloning site KpnI (not destroyed)
  Sequencing primers: 5′ N/A
Terms and licenses: Academic/Nonprofit Terms; Industry Terms: Not Available to Industry
Depositor comments: For more information, see http://carnegiedpb.stanford.edu/research/frommer/nanosensors/index.html A truncated malE PCR product encoding mature maltose-binding protein (MBP) without N-terminal signal peptide (position 79–1188 relative to the ATG) was fused between the two GFP genes. Subsequently, the chimeric fragment was inserted into pRSET.
How to cite: pRSET FLIPmal was a gift from Wolf Frommer (Addgene plasmid # 14478 ; http://n2t.net/addgene:14478 ; RRID:Addgene_14478)
