>Addgene plasmid #14478 | pRSET FLIPmal | addgene partial sequence | sequence record 20354 | 14478 with FLIPmal (ATACGAGTCTGCGCGTCTTT)
CGGCGTTGATCACCGCAGTACGCACGGCATACCAGAAAGCGGACATCTGCGGGATGTTCGGCATGATTTC
ACCTTTCTGGGCGTTTTCCATGGTGGCGGCAATACGTGGATCTTTCGCCAACTCTTCCTCGTAAGACTTC
AGCGCTACGGCACCCAGCGGTTTGTCTTTATTAACCGCTTCCAGACCTTCATCAGTCAGCAGATAGTTTT
CGAGGAACTCTTTCGCCAGCTCTTTGTTCGGACTGGCGGCGTTAATACCTGCGCTCAGCACGCCAACGAA
CGGTTTGGATGGTTGACCCTTGAAGGTCGGCAGTACCGTTACACCATAATTCACTTTGCTGGTGTCGATG
TTGGACCATGCCCACGGGCCGTTGATGGTCATCGCTGTTTCGCCTTTATTAAAGGCAGCTTCTGCGATGG
AGTAATCGGTGTCTGCATTCATGTGTTTGTTTTTAATCAGGTCAACCAGGAAGGTCAGACCCGCTTTCGC
GCCAGCGTTATCCACGCCCACGTCTTTAATGTCGTACTTGCCGTTTTCATACTTGAACGCATAACCCCCG
TCAGCAGCAATCAGCGGCCAGGTGAAGTACGGTTCTTGCAGGTTGAACATCAGCGCGCTCTTACCTTTCG
CTTTCAGTTCTTTATCCAGCGCCGGGATCTCTTCCCAGGTTTTTGGCGGGTTCGGCAGCAGATCTTTGTT
ATAAATCAGCGATAACGCTTCAACAGCGATCGGGTAAGCAATCAGCTTG
